>Addgene plasmid #32130 | pJW1 | depositor full sequence | sequence record 36288 | pJW1 sequence 1427 bps
GACTACAAGGACGACGACGACAAGGCCGCCAACGACGAGAACTACTCGGAGAACTACGCCGACGCCTCGT
AGCTGCAGCCATGTCAGCCGTTAAGTGTTCCTGTGTCACTGAAAATTGCTTTGAGAGGCTCTAAGGGCTT
CTCAGTGCGTTACATCCCTGGCTTGTTGTCCACAACCGTTAAACCTTAAAAGCTTTAAAAGCCTTATATA
TTCTTTTTTTTCTTATAAAACTTAAAACCTTAGAGGCTATTTAAGTTGCTGATTTATATTAATTTTATTG
TTCAAACATGAGAGCTTAGTACGTGAAACATGAGAGCTTAGTACGTTAGCCATGAGAGCTTAGTACGTTA
GCCATGAGGGTTTAGTTCGTTAAACATGAGAGCTTAGTACGTTAAACATGAGAGCTTAGTACGTGAAACA
TGAGAGCTTAGTACGTACTATCAACAGGTTGAACTGCTGGATCCTTACATGGTCATAGCTGTTTCCTGGC
AGCTCTGGCCCGTGTCTCAAAATCTCTGATGTTACATTGCACAAGATAAAATAATATCATCATGAACAAT
AAAACTGTCTGCTTACATAAACAGTAATACAAGGGGTGTTATGAGCCATATTCAACGGGAAACGTCGAGG
CCGCGATTAAATTCCAACATGGATGCTGATTTATATGGGTATAAATGGGCTCGCGATAATGTCGGGCAAT
CAGGTGCGACAATCTATCGCTTGTATGGGAAGCCCGATGCGCCAGAGTTGTTTCTGAAACATGGCAAAGG
TAGCGTTGCCAATGATGTTACAGATGAGATGGTCAGACTAAACTGGCTGACGGAATTTATGCCTCTTCCG
ACCATCAAGCATTTTATCCGTACTCCTGATGATGCATGGTTACTCACCACTGCGATCCCCGGAAAAACAG
CATTCCAGGTATTAGAAGAATATCCTGATTCAGGTGAAAATATTGTTGATGCGCTGGCAGTGTTCCTGCG
CCGGTTGCATTCGATTCCTGTTTGTAATTGTCCTTTTAACAGCGATCGCGTATTTCGTCTCGCTCAGGCG
CAATCACGAATGAATAACGGTTTGGTTGATGCGAGTGATTTTGATGACGAGCGTAATGGCTGGCCTGTTG
AACAAGTCTGGAAAGAAATGCATAAACTTTTGCCATTCTCACCGGATTCAGTCGTCACTCATGGTGATTT
CTCACTTGATAACCTTATTTTTGACGAGGGGAAATTAATAGGTTGTATTGATGTTGGACGAGTCGGAATC
GCAGACCGATACCAGGATCTTGCCATCCTATGGAACTGCCTCGGTGAGTTTTCTCCTTCATTACAGAAAC
GGCTTTTTCAAAAATATGGTATTGATAATCCTGATATGAATAAATTGCAGTTTCATTTGATGCTCGATGA
GTTTTTCTAATCAGAATTCAATCTAGA
