>Addgene plasmid #32130 | pJW1 | addgene partial sequence | sequence record 38035 | M13rev
GTACGTACTAAGCTCTCATGTTTCACGTACTAAGCTCTCATGTTTAACGTACTAAGCTCTCATGTTTAAC
GAACTAAACCCTCATGGCTAACGTACTAAGCTCTCATGGCTAACGTACTAAGCTCTCATGTTTCACGTAC
TAAGCTCTCATGTTTGAACAATAAAATTAATATAAATCAGCAACTTAAATAGCCTCTAAGGTTTTAAGTT
TTATAAGAAAAAAAAGAATATATAAGGCTTTTAAAGCTTTTAAGGTTTAACGGTTGTGGACAACAAGCCA
GGGATGTAACGCACTGAGAAGCCCTTAGAGCCTCTCAAAGCAATTTTGAGTGACACAGGAACACTTAACG
GCTGACATGGCTGCAGCTACGAGGCGTCGGCGTAGTTCTCCGAGTAGTTCTCGTCGTTGGCGGCCTTGTC
GTCGTCGTCCTTGTAGTCTCTAGATTGAATTCTGATTAGAAAAACTCATCGAGCATCAAATGAAACTGCA
ATTTATTCATATCAGGATTATCAATACCATATTTTTGAAAAAGCCGTTTCTGTAATGAAGGAGAAAACTC
ACCGAGGCAGTTCCATAGGATGGCAAGATCCTGGTATCGGTCTGCGATTCCGACTCGTCCAACATCAATA
CAACCTATTAATTTCCCCTCGTCAAAAATAAGGTTATCAAGTGAGAAATCACCATGAGTGACGACTGAAT
CCGGTGAGAATGGCAAAAGTTTATGCATTTCTTTCCAGACTTGTTCAACAGGCCAGCCATTACGCTCGTC
ATCAAAATCACTCGCATCAACCAAACCGTTATTCATTCGTGATTGCGCCTGAGCGAGACGAAATACGCGA
TCGCTGTTAAAAGGACAATTACAAACAGGAATCGAATGCAACCGGCG
