[The description below was written by a language model from this plasmid's Addgene catalogue record.]
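Description:
pJW1 is an empty backbone plasmid deposited without an insert; the vector itself is listed as its own backbone. It is maintained in Escherichia coli under kanamycin selection and is catalogued as high copy. The specified propagation host is a lambda pir strain. That requirement usually indicates a conditional, Pi protein-dependent origin of the R6K type, which replicates only in hosts that supply the pir gene product. The record does not name the origin, however, so this remains an inference from the strain requirement. Plasmids of this kind typically behave as non-replicating "suicide" vectors once moved into a host lacking pir, which makes them convenient for delivering sequences that must integrate into a chromosome to be retained.

The only payload element recorded is a FLAG tag, a short epitope used for antibody-based detection or purification of a fused protein. The record does not say whether the tag is placed for N- or C-terminal fusions. It also does not describe any promoter, cloning site, recombination sequences or additional regulatory or degradation elements, and no feature table is provided to fill in these details. The associated publication concerns depletion of antibiotic target proteins and its varying effects on growth, suggesting that pJW1 served as a scaffold for building constructs that tag genes of interest in such depletion studies. The exact design and the intended target organism are not stated in the catalogue fields.
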