Addgene plasmid #32130: pJW1
Purpose: (Empty Backbone)
Depositing lab: Eric Rubin. Depositing organization: Harvard School of Public Health. Publication: Depletion of antibiotic targets has widely varying effects on growth. Wei JR, Krishnamoorthy V, Murphy K, Kim JH, Schnappinger D, Alber T, Sassetti CM, Rhee KY, Rubin EJ. Proc Natl Acad Sci U S A. 2011 Mar 8;108(10):4176-81. Epub 2011 Feb 22. 10.1073/pnas.1018301108 PubMed 21368134.
Backbone
  Vector backbone: pJW1
  Tag / fusion protein: FLAG
Growth in bacteria
  Bacterial resistance: Kanamycin, 50 μg/mL
  Growth temperature: 37°C
  Growth strain: BW25142 (a lambda pir strain)
  Growth instructions: For information on growth strain: (http://cgsc.biology.yale.edu/Strain.php?ID=70715)
  Copy number: High Copy
Terms and licenses: Academic/Nonprofit Terms; Industry Terms: Not Available to Industry
How to cite: pJW1 was a gift from Eric Rubin (Addgene plasmid # 32130 ; http://n2t.net/addgene:32130 ; RRID:Addgene_32130)
